>Addgene plasmid #207504 | pIG-874_HA-GD2-28z_CAR_IL2RA | addgene full sequence | sequence record 412338 | Addgene NGS Result
GAAGATCCTTTGATCTTTTCTACGGGGTCTGACGCTCAGTGGAACGAAAACTCACGTTAAGGGATTTTGG
TCATGAGATTATCAAAAAGGATCTTCACCTAGATCCTTTTAAATTAAAAATGAAGTTTTAAATCAATCTA
AAGTATATATGAGTAAACTTGGTCTGACAGTTACCAATGCTTAATCAGTGAGGCACCTATCTCAGCGATC
TGTCTATTTCGTTCATCCATAGTTGCCTGACTCCCCGTCGTGTAGATAACTACGATACGGGAGGGCTTAC
CATCTGGCCCCAGTGCTGCAATGATACCGCGAGACCCACGCTCACCGGCTCCAGATTTATCAGCAATAAA
CCAGCCAGCCGGAAGGGCCGAGCGCAGAAGTGGTCCTGCAACTTTATCCGCCTCCATCCAGTCTATTAAT
TGTTGCCGGGAAGCTAGAGTAAGTAGTTCGCCAGTTAATAGTTTGCGCAACGTTGTTGCCATTGCTACAG
GCATCGTGGTGTCACGCTCGTCGTTTGGTATGGCTTCATTCAGCTCCGGTTCCCAACGATCAAGGCGAGT
TACATGATCCCCCATGTTGTGCAAAAAAGCGGTTAGCTCCTTCGGTCCTCCGATCGTTGTCAGAAGTAAG
TTGGCCGCAGTGTTATCACTCATGGTTATGGCAGCACTGCATAATTCTCTTACTGTCATGCCATCCGTAA
GATGCTTTTCTGTGACTGGTGAGTACTCAACCAAGTCATTCTGAGAATAGTGTATGCGGCGACCGAGTTG
CTCTTGCCCGGCGTCAATACGGGATAATACCGCGCCACATAGCAGAACTTTAAAAGTGCTCATCATTGGA
AAACGTTCTTCGGGGCGAAAACTCTCAAGGATCTTACCGCTGTTGAGATCCAGTTCGATGTAACCCACTC
GTGCACCCAACTGATCTTCAGCATCTTTTACTTTCACCAGCGTTTCTGGGTGAGCAAAAACAGGAAGGCA
AAATGCCGCAAAAAAGGGAATAAGGGCGACACGGAAATGTTGAATACTCATACTCTTCCTTTTTCAATAT
TATTGAAGCATTTATCAGGGTTATTGTCTCATGAGCGGATACATATTTGAATGTATTTAGAAAAATAAAC
AAATAGGGGTTCCGCGCACATTTCCCCGAAAAGTGCCACCTGACGTCTAAGAAACCATTATTATCATGAC
ATTAACCTATAAAAATAGGCGTATCACGAGGCCCTTTCGTCTCGCGCGTTTCGGTGATGACGGTGAAAAC
CTCTGACACATGCAGCTCCCGGAGACGGTCACAGCTTGTCTGTAAGCGGATGCCGGGAGCAGACAAGCCC
GTCAGGGCGCGTCAGCGGGTGTTGGCGGGTGTCGGGGCTGGCTTAACTATGCGGCATCAGAGCAGATTGT
ACTGAGAGTGCACCATATGCGGTGTGAAATACCGCACAGATGCGTAAGGAGAAAATACCGCATCAGGCGC
CATTCGCCATTCAGGCTGCGCAACTGTTGGGAAGGGCGATCGGTGCGGGCCTCTTCGCTATTACGCCAGC
TGGCGAAAGGGGGATGTGCTGCAAGGCGATTAAGTTGGGTAACGCCAGGGTTTTCCCAGTCACGACGTTG
TAAAACGACGGCCAGTGAATTCGAGCTCGGTACCCTTTCAGGTTTCCTTGAGTGGCAGGCCAGGCCTGGC
CGTGAACGTTCACTGAAATCATGGCCTCTTGGCCAAGATTGATAGCTTGTGCCTGTCCCTGAGTCCCAGT
CCATCACGAGCAGCTGGTTTCTAAGATGCTATTTCCCGTATAAAGCATGAGCACGTGCATTCGCACGCCC
ACAGAGCCCCGCCCTTGTCCATCACTGGCATCTGGACTCCAGCCTGGGTTGGGGCAAAGAGGGAAATGAG
ATCATGTCCTAACCCTGATCCTCTTGTCCCACAGATATCCAGAACCCTGACCCTGCCGGATCGGGTGGGA
CTAGTGGCGGGGGTGGGAGCGGTGGACAGTGCACCAACTATGCGCTGCTGAAACTGGCGGGCGATGTGGA
AAGCAACCCGGGCCCGATGGATTCATACCTGCTGATGTGGGGACTGCTCACGTTCATCATGGTGCCTGGC
TGCCAGGCAGAGCTCTGTGACGATGACCCGCCAGAGATCCCACACGCCACATTCAAAGCCATGGCCTACA
AGGAAGGAACCATGTTGAACTGTGAATGCAAGAGAGGTTTCCGCAGAATAAAAAGCGGGTCACTCTATAT
GCTCTGTACAGGAAACTCTAGCCACTCGTCCTGGGACAACCAATGTCAATGCACAAGCTCTGCCACTCGG
AACACAACGAAACAAGTGACACCTCAACCTGAAGAACAGAAAGAAAGGAAAACCACAGAAATGCAAAGTC
CAATGCAGCCAGTGGACCAAGCGAGCCTTCCAGGTCACTGCAGGGAACCTCCACCATGGGAAAATGAAGC
CACAGAGAGAATTTATCATTTCGTGGTGGGGCAGATGGTTTATTATCAGTGCGTCCAGGGATACAGGGCT
CTACACAGAGGTCCTGCTGAGAGCGTCTGCAAAATGACCCACGGGAAGACAAGGTGGACCCAGCCCCAGC
TCATATGCACAGGTGAAATGGAGACCAGTCAGTTTCCAGGTGAAGAGAAGCCTCAGGCAAGCCCCGAAGG
CCGTCCTGAGAGTGAGACTTCCTGCCTCGTCACAACAACAGATTTTCAAATACAGACAGAAATGGCTGCA
ACCATGGAGACGTCCATATTTACAACAGAGTACCAGGTAGCAGTGGCCGGCTGTGTTTTCCTGCTGATCA
GCGTCCTCCTCCTGAGTGGGCTCACCTGGCAGCGGAGACAGAGGAAGAGTAGAAGAACAATCAGGGCTAA
GAGAGGTTCAGGATCTGGTGGAGGTTCGGGAGGGGGAACCGGTGCTGGAAGTGGTGAGGGCAGGGGATCT
CTCCTTACTTGTGGCGACGTGGAGGAGAACCCCGGCCCCATGGAATTCGGCCTGAGCTGGCTGTTCCTGG
TGGCCATCCTGAAGGGCGTGCAGTGCAGCAGAGACATCCTGCTGACCCAGACCCCTCTGAGCCTGCCTGT
GTCTCTGGGCGATCAGGCCAGCATCAGCTGCAGATCCAGCCAGAGCCTGGTGCACCGGAACGGCAACACC
TACCTGCACTGGTATCTGCAGAAGCCCGGCCAGAGCCCCAAGCTGCTGATCCACAAGGTGTCCAACCGGT
TCAGCGGCGTGCCCGACAGATTTTCTGGCAGCGGCTCCGGCACCGACTTCACCCTGAAGATCAGCCGGGT
GGAAGCCGAGGACCTGGGCGTGTACTTCTGCAGCCAGTCCACCCACGTGCCCCCCCTGACATTTGGCGCC
GGAACAAAGCTGGAACTGAAGGGGGGAGGCGGATCTGGCGGCGGAGGAAGTGGCGGAGGGGGATCTGAAG
TGAAGCTGCAGCAGTCCGGCCCCAGCCTGGTGGAACCTGGCGCCTCTGTGATGATCTCCTGCAAGGCCAG
CGGCAGCTCCTTCACCGGCTACAACATGAACTGGGTGCGCCAGAACATCGGCAAGAGCCTGGAATGGATC
GGCGCCATCGACCCCTACTACGGCGGCACCAGCTACAACCAGAAGTTCAAGGGCAGAGCCACCCTGACCG
TGGACAAGAGCAGCAGCACCGCCTACATGCACCTGAAGTCCCTGACCAGCGAGGACAGCGCCGTGTACTA
CTGCGTGTCCGGCATGAAGTACTGGGGCCAGGGCACAAGCGTGACCGTGTCTAGCGCCAAGACCACCCCC
CCTAGCGTGTACGGAAGAGTGACAGTGTCCTCTGCCGAGCCCAAGAGCTGCGACAAGACCCACACCTGTC
CCCCTTGTCCTGCCCCTCCTGTTGCAGGCCCTTCCGTGTTCCTGTTCCCCCCAAAGCCCAAGGACACACT
GATGATCAGCAGAACCCCCGAAGTGACCTGCGTGGTGGTGGACGTGTCCCACGAGGACCCAGAAGTGAAG
TTCAATTGGTACGTGGACGGCGTGGAAGTGCACAACGCCAAGACAAAGCCCAGAGAGGAACAGTACCAAA
GCACCTACCGGGTGGTGTCCGTGCTGACCGTGCTGCATCAGGATTGGCTGAACGGCAAAGAGTACAAGTG
CAAAGTGTCCAACAAGGCCCTGCCTGCCCCCATCGAGAAAACCATCAGCAAGGCCAAGGGCCAGCCCCGC
GAACCCCAGGTGTACACACTGCCCCCTAGCAGGGACGAGCTGACCAAGAACCAGGTGTCCCTGACATGCC
TCGTGAAGGGCTTCTACCCCTCCGATATCGCCGTGGAATGGGAGAGCAACGGCCAGCCCGAGAACAACTA
CAAGACAACCCCTCCCGTGCTGGACAGCGACGGCTCATTCTTCCTGTACAGCAAGCTGACAGTGGATAAG
TCCCGGTGGCAGCAGGGCAACGTGTTCAGCTGCTCCGTGATGCACGAGGCCCTGCACAACCACTACACCC
AGAAAAGCCTGTCCCTGAGCCCCGGCAAGAAGGACCCCAAAGCGGCCGCAATTGAAGTTATGTATCCTCC
TCCTTACCTAGACAATGAGAAGAGCAATGGAACCATTATCCATGTGAAAGGGAAACACCTTTGTCCAAGT
CCCCTATTTCCCGGACCTTCTAAGCCCTTTTGGGTGCTGGTGGTGGTTGGGGGAGTCCTGGCTTGCTATA
GCTTGCTAGTAACAGTGGCCTTTATTATTTTCTGGGTGAGGAGTAAGAGGAGCAGGCTCCTGCACAGTGA
CTACATGAACATGACTCCCCGCCGCCCCGGGCCCACCCGCAAGCATTACCAGCCCTATGCCCCACCACGC
GACTTCGCAGCCTATCGCTCCAGAGTGAAGTTCAGCAGGAGCGCAGACGCCCCCGCGTACCAGCAGGGCC
AGAACCAGCTCTATAACGAGCTCAATCTAGGACGAAGAGAGGAGTACGATGTTTTGGACAAGAGACGTGG
CCGGGACCCTGAGATGGGGGGAAAGCCGAGAAGGAAGAACCCTCAGGAAGGCCTGTACAATGAACTGCAG
AAAGATAAGATGGCGGAGGCCTACAGTGAGATTGGGATGAAAGGCGAGCGCCGGAGGGGCAAGGGGCACG
ATGGCCTTTACCAGGGTCTCAGTACAGCCACCAAGGACACCTACGACGCCCTTCACATGCAGGCCCTGCC
CCCTCGCCGGGCCAAGCGGTCCGGATCCGGAGCCACCAACTTCAGCCTGCTGAAGCAGGCCGGCGACGTG
GAGGAGAACCCCGGCCCCGCGGTGTACCAGCTGAGAGACTCTAAATCCAGTGACAAGTCTGTCTGCCTAT
TCACCGATTTTGATTCTCAAACAAATGTGTCACAAAGTAAGGATTCTGATGTGTATATCACAGACAAAAC
TGTGCTAGACATGAGGTCTATGGACTTCAAGAGCAACAGTGCTGTGGCCTGGAGCAACAAATCTGACTTT
GCATGTGCAAACGCCTTCAACAACAGCATTATTCCAGAAGACACCTTCTTCCCCAGCCCAGGTAAGGGCA
GCTTTGGTGCCTTCGCAGGCTGTTTCCTTGCTTCAGGAATGGCCAGGGGATCCTCTAGATCGACCTGCAG
GCATGCAAGCTTGGCGTAATCATGGTCATAGCTGTTTCCTGTGTGAAATTGTTATCCGCTCACAATTCCA
CACAACATACGAGCCGGAAGCATAAAGTGTAAAGCCTGGGGTGCCTAATGAGTGAGCTAACTCACATTAA
TTGCGTTGCGCTCACTGCCCGCTTTCCAGTCGGGAAACCTGTCGTGCCAGCTGCATTAATGAATCGGCCA
ACGCGCGGGGAGAGGCGGTTTGCGTATTGGGCGCTCTTCCGCTTCCTCGCTCACTGACTCGCTGCGCTCG
GTCGTTCGGCTGCGGCGAGCGGTATCAGCTCACTCAAAGGCGGTAATACGGTTATCCACAGAATCAGGGG
ATAACGCAGGAAAGAACATGTGAGCAAAAGGCCAGCAAAAGGCCAGGAACCGTAAAAAGGCCGCGTTGCT
GGCGTTTTTCCATAGGCTCCGCCCCCCTGACGAGCATCACAAAAATCGACGCTCAAGTCAGAGGTGGCGA
AACCCGACAGGACTATAAAGATACCAGGCGTTTCCCCCTGGAAGCTCCCTCGTGCGCTCTCCTGTTCCGA
CCCTGCCGCTTACCGGATACCTGTCCGCCTTTCTCCCTTCGGGAAGCGTGGCGCTTTCTCATAGCTCACG
CTGTAGGTATCTCAGTTCGGTGTAGGTCGTTCGCTCCAAGCTGGGCTGTGTGCACGAACCCCCCGTTCAG
CCCGACCGCTGCGCCTTATCCGGTAACTATCGTCTTGAGTCCAACCCGGTAAGACACGACTTATCGCCAC
TGGCAGCAGCCACTGGTAACAGGATTAGCAGAGCGAGGTATGTAGGCGGTGCTACAGAGTTCTTGAAGTG
GTGGCCTAACTACGGCTACACTAGAAGAACAGTATTTGGTATCTGCGCTCTGCTGAAGCCAGTTACCTTC
GGAAAAAGAGTTGGTAGCTCTTGATCCGGCAAACAAACCACCGCTGGTAGCGGTGGTTTTTTTGTTTGCA
AGCAGCAGATTACGCGCAGAAAAAAAGGATCTCAA
Features (pLannotate 1.2.2; 17 found; start..end, strand, type, name):
    171..1031    -  CDS            AmpR: β-lactamase; bla; confers resistance to ampicillin, carbenicillin, and related antibiotics
   1032..1136    -  promoter       AmpR promoter: bla
   1231..1266    +  CDS            rop (fragment): Rop protein, which maintains plasmids at low copy number; rop
   1368..1467    +  misc_feature   bom (fragment): basis of mobility region from pBR322
   1473..1630    -  CDS            lacZα (fragment): LacZα fragment of β-galactosidase; lacZ fragment
   2047..2862    +  CDS            IL2RA: IL2RA_HUMAN - Experimental evidence at protein level: Swiss-Prot protein existence level 1. Receptor for interleukin-2. The receptor is involved in the regulation of immune tolerance by controlling regulatory T cells (TREGs) activity. TREGs suppress the activation and expansion of autoreactive T-cells. From Homo sapiens (Human).
   3043..3381    +  CDS            KV2A7_MOUSE: Experimental evidence at protein level: Swiss-Prot protein existence level 1. From Mus musculus (Mouse).
   3427..4509    +  CDS            IGG1_HUMAN (fragment): Experimental evidence at protein level: Swiss-Prot protein existence level 1. Immunoglobulins, also known as antibodies, are membrane-bound or secreted glycoproteins produced by B lymphocytes. In the recognition phase of humoral immunity, the membrane-bound immunoglobulins serve as receptors which, upon binding of a specific antigen, trigger the clonal expansion and differentiation of B lymphocytes into immunoglobulins- secreting plasma cells. Secreted immunoglobulins mediate the effector phase of humoral immunity, which results in the elimination of bound antigens (PubMed:22158414, PubMed:201
   4531..4851    +  CDS            CD28 (fragment): CD28_HUMAN - Experimental evidence at protein level: Swiss-Prot protein existence level 1. Involved in T-cell activation, the induction of cell proliferation and cytokine production and promotion of T-cell survival. Enhances the production of IL4 and IL10 in T-cells in conjunction with TCR/CD3 ligation and CD40L costimulation (PubMed:8617933). Isoform 3 enhances CD40L-mediated activation of NF-kappa-B and kinases MAPK8 and PAK2 in T-cells (PubMed:15067037). From Homo sapiens (Human).
   4852..5187    +  CDS            CD247 (fragment): CD3Z_HUMAN - Also known as CD3Z, T3Z, TCRZ. Experimental evidence at protein level: Swiss-Prot protein existence level 1. Part of the TCR-CD3 complex present on T-lymphocyte cell surface that plays an essential role in adaptive immune response. When antigen presenting cells (APCs) activate T-cell receptor (TCR), TCR- mediated signals are transmitted across the cell membrane by the CD3 chains CD3D, CD3E, CD3G and CD3Z. All CD3 chains contain immunoreceptor tyrosine-based activation motifs (ITAMs) in their cytoplasmic domain. Upon TCR engagement, these motifs become phosphorylated by Src family
   5254..5520    +  CDS            TRAC (fragment): TRAC_HUMAN - Also known as TCRA. Experimental evidence at protein level: Swiss-Prot protein existence level 1. Constant region of T cell receptor (TR) alpha chain (PubMed:24600447). Alpha-beta T cell receptors are antigen specific receptors which are essential to the immune response and are present on the cell surface of T lymphocytes. Recognize peptide-major histocompatibility (MH) (pMH) complexes that are displayed by antigen presenting cells (APC), a prerequisite for efficient T cell adaptive immunity against pathogens (PubMed:25493333). Binding of alpha-beta TR to pMH complex initiates TR-
   5576..5612    +  misc_feature   MCS (fragment): pUC18/19 multiple cloning site
   5649..5665    -  protein_bind   lac operator: The lac repressor binds to the lac operator to inhibit transcription in E. coli. This inhibition can be relieved by adding lactose or isopropyl-β-D-thiogalactopyranoside (IPTG). lac repressor encoded by lacI
   5673..5703    -  promoter       lac promoter: promoter for the E. coli lac operon
   5718..5739    -  protein_bind   CAP binding site: CAP binding activates transcription in the presence of cAMP. E. coli catabolite activator protein
   5752..5844    -  CDS            lacI (fragment): lac repressor; lacI; The lac repressor binds to the lac operator to inhibit transcription in E. coli. This inhibition can be relieved by adding lactose or isopropyl-β-D-thiogalactopyranoside (IPTG).
   6027..6615    -  rep_origin     ori: high-copy-number ColE1/pMB1/pBR322/pUC origin of replication
