[The description below was written by a language model from this plasmid's Addgene catalogue record and pLannotate feature annotations shown in this document.]
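Description:
pIG-874_HA-GD2-28z_CAR_IL2RA is a 6.6 kb pUC19-based plasmid catalogued as a CRISPR vector. It carries no nuclease or guide RNA; it serves as a source of homology-directed repair (HDR) template for non-viral knock-in at the TRAC locus of human T cells. It is maintained in E. coli through the high-copy ColE1/pUC origin and selected with ampicillin via the β-lactamase gene and its promoter. Remnants of the pUC19 lacZα/MCS region, including the lac promoter, operator and CAP site, flank the Gibson-assembled insert.

The payload reads in one orientation. A complete human IL2RA (CD25, the interleukin-2 receptor α chain) coding sequence comes first, followed by the HA-GD2-28z chimeric antigen receptor. The annotation picks up the CAR as a mouse kappa light-chain variable region, an immunoglobulin heavy-chain/IgG1-like segment (consistent with the remaining antibody-derived binder and an extracellular spacer), a CD28 fragment supplying the costimulatory domain, and the CD3ζ (CD247) signalling tail. A TRAC fragment lies directly downstream, consistent with a 3' homology arm. The unannotated stretch upstream of IL2RA probably holds the 5' arm, but the table does not label it. No mammalian promoter, polyadenylation signal or 2A/linker element is annotated. How the two open reading frames are separated and expressed is therefore not stated, although a promoterless cassette would fit a design that relies on endogenous TRAC transcription after integration.

The associated publication describes modular pooled screening of synthetic knock-in sequences for durable cell therapies, so this construct appears to pair a GD2-directed CAR with IL2RA as one candidate accessory gene for testing effects on engineered T-cell function.
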