Addgene plasmid #207504: pIG-874_HA-GD2-28z_CAR_IL2RA
Purpose: This plasmid can be used to generate HDR templates for non-viral knockin into the TRAC locus of human T cells.
Depositing lab: Alexander Marson. Depositing organization: J. David Gladstone Institutes. Publication: Modular pooled discovery of synthetic knockin sequences to program durable cell therapies. Blaeschke F, Chen YY, Apathy R, Daniel B, Chen AY, Chen PA, Sandor K, Zhang W, Li Z, Mowery CT, Yamamoto TN, Nyberg WA, To A, Yu R, Bueno R, Kim MC, Schmidt R, Goodman DB, Feuchtinger T, Eyquem J, Jimmie Ye C, Carnevale J, Satpathy AT, Shifrut E, Roth TL, Marson A. Cell. 2023 Sep 14;186(19):4216-4234.e33. doi: 10.1016/j.cell.2023.08.013. PubMed 37714135.
Backbone
  Vector backbone: PUC19
  Vector type: CRISPR
Growth in bacteria
  Bacterial resistance: Ampicillin, 100 μg/mL
  Growth temperature: 37°C
  Growth strain: NEB Stable
  Copy number: High Copy
Gene/Insert
  Gene/Insert name: IL2RA, HA-GD2-28z_CAR
  Species: H. sapiens (human)
  Entrez Gene: IL2RA (a.k.a. CD25, IDDM10, IL2R, IMD41, TCGFR, p55)
  Cloning method: Gibson Cloning
Resource information
  A portion of this plasmid was derived from a plasmid made by: HA-GD2-28z CAR sequence was provided by Crystal Mackall/Robbie Majzner.
Terms and licenses: Academic/Nonprofit Terms; Industry Terms: Not Available to Industry
Depositor comments: Please visit https://doi.org/10.1101/2022.07.27.501186 for bioRxiv preprint.
How to cite: pIG-874_HA-GD2-28z_CAR_IL2RA was a gift from Alexander Marson (Addgene plasmid # 207504 ; http://n2t.net/addgene:207504 ; RRID:Addgene_207504)
